Addgene plasmid #135041: C-13-BE
Purpose: C-T base editing using LpCDA1L1_4 fused to C terminal of nCas9
Depositing lab: Tian-Lin Cheng & Zilong Qiu. Depositing organization: CAS Center for Excellence in Brain Science and Intelligence Technology. Publication: Expanding C-T base editing toolkit with diversified cytidine deaminases. Cheng TL, Li S, Yuan B, Wang X, Zhou W, Qiu Z. Nat Commun. 2019 Aug 9;10(1):3612. doi: 10.1038/s41467-019-11562-6. PubMed 31399578.
Backbone
  Vector backbone: Px330
  Modifications to backbone: synthesized UGI-2A-EGFP cassette added to vector
  Vector type: Mammalian Expression, CRISPR
Growth in bacteria
  Bacterial resistance: Ampicillin, 100 μg/mL
  Growth temperature: 37°C
  Growth strain: DH5alpha
  Copy number: High Copy
Gene/Insert
  Gene/Insert name: LpCDA1L1_4
  Species: Lamprey
  Promoter: U6 with EF-1alpha intron
  Cloning method: Restriction Enzyme; 5′ cloning site Unknown (unknown if destroyed); 3′ cloning site Unknown (unknown if destroyed)
  Sequencing primers: 5′ Unknown
Terms and licenses: Academic/Nonprofit Terms; Industry Terms: Not Available to Industry
How to cite: C-13-BE was a gift from Tian-Lin Cheng & Zilong Qiu (Addgene plasmid # 135041 ; http://n2t.net/addgene:135041 ; RRID:Addgene_135041)
