[The description below was written by a language model from this plasmid's Addgene catalogue record and pLannotate feature annotations shown in this document.]
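Description:
C-13-BE is a mammalian expression CRISPR plasmid built on the Px330 backbone for cytosine-to-thymine base editing. It carries a Cas9 nickase with the lamprey cytidine deaminase LpCDA1L1_4 fused to its C terminus. It is maintained in E. coli as a high-copy plasmid through a ColE1/pUC-type origin and selected with ampicillin via the bla gene. The backbone also retains an f1/M13 phage origin and a single annotated AAV2 ITR, a leftover backbone element rather than a functional packaging pair.

The feature tables, from the depositor's sequence and the repository's sequencing result, agree closely. A human U6 Pol III promoter sits at the start and is followed almost immediately by an EF-1α core promoter fragment and EF-1α intron A. This matches the catalogue's "U6 with EF-1alpha intron" entry. No guide RNA scaffold is annotated, so the record does not show whether a complete sgRNA cassette is present.

The EF-1α elements drive a long open reading frame comprising Streptococcus pyogenes Cas9 (the nickase mutation is stated in the purpose but not annotated) and a nucleoplasmin bipartite NLS. Next comes a short segment matching human CRK, whose role the record does not explain. An unannotated stretch follows, which presumably holds the deaminase coding sequence. After it comes the uracil glycosylase inhibitor UGI from phage PBS2, then EGFP and a bGH polyadenylation signal.

According to the backbone notes, UGI and EGFP were added as a synthesized UGI-2A-EGFP cassette. EGFP should therefore be released as a separate protein that marks transfected cells. UGI blocks uracil excision and so favours retention of the deaminated base. The plasmid belongs to a toolkit of base editors built from diverse cytidine deaminases.
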