Features (pLannotate 1.2.2; 18 found; start..end, strand, type, name):
      1..241     +  promoter       U6 promoter: RNA polymerase III promoter for human U6 snRNA
    249..408     +  promoter       EF-1α core promoter (fragment): core promoter for human elongation factor EF-1α
    409..1347    +  intron         EF-1α intron A: intron upstream of the start codon of human EF-1α
   1492..3207    +  CDS            Cas9(N): N-terminal portion of Streptococcus pyogenes Cas9 (Zetsche et al., 2015)
   3094..5592    +  CDS            Cas9(C): C-terminal portion of Streptococcus pyogenes Cas9 (Zetsche et al., 2015)
   5593..5640    +  CDS            nucleoplasmin NLS: bipartite nuclear localization signal from nucleoplasmin
   5677..5847    +  CDS            CRK (fragment): CRK_HUMAN - Experimental evidence at protein level: Swiss-Prot protein existence level 1. [Isoform Crk-II]: Regulates cell adhesion, spreading and migration (PubMed:31311869). Mediates attachment-induced MAPK8 activation, membrane ruffling and cell motility in a Rac-dependent manner. Involved in phagocytosis of apoptotic cells and cell motility via its interaction with DOCK1 and DOCK4 (PubMed:19004829). May regulate the EFNA5-EPHA3 signaling (By similarity). From Homo sapiens (Human).
   6589..6840    +  CDS            UGI: UNGI_BPPB2 - Experimental evidence at protein level: Swiss-Prot protein existence level 1. This protein binds specifically and reversibly to the host uracil-DNA glycosylase, preventing removal of uracil residues from PBS2 DNA by the host uracil-excision repair system. From Bacillus phage PBS2 (Bacteriophage PBS2).
   7228..7941    +  CDS            EGFP: EGFP is a basic (constitutively fluorescent) green fluorescent protein published in 1996, derived from Aequorea victoria. It is reported to be a rapidly-maturing weak dimer with moderate acid sensitivity.
   7975..8086    +  polyA_signal   bGH poly(A) signal: bovine growth hormone polyadenylation signal
   8191..8331    +  repeat_region  AAV2 ITR: inverted terminal repeat of adeno-associated virus serotype 2 inverted
   8336..8387    -  misc_feature   bom (fragment): basis of mobility region from pBR322
   8406..8786    +  rep_origin     M13 ori (sequence partly withheld): M13 bacteriophage origin of replication; arrow indicates direction of (+) strand synthesis
   8862..8911    -  misc_feature   bom (fragment): basis of mobility region from pBR322
   9013..9048    -  CDS            rop (fragment): Rop protein, which maintains plasmids at low copy number; rop
   9143..9247    +  promoter       AmpR promoter: bla
   9248..10108   +  CDS            AmpR: β-lactamase; bla; confers resistance to ampicillin, carbenicillin, and related antibiotics
  10279..10867   +  rep_origin     ori: high-copy-number ColE1/pMB1/pBR322/pUC origin of replication
>Addgene plasmid #135041 | C-13-BE | depositor full sequence | sequence record 259480 | C-13-BE sequence 10928 bps
GAGGGCCTATTTCCCATGATTCCTTCATATTTGCATATACGATACAAGGCTGTTAGAGAGATAATTGGAA
TTAATTTGACTGTAAACACAAAGATATTAGTACAAAATACGTGACGTAGAAAGTAATAATTTCTTGGGTA
GTTTGCAGTTTTAAAATTATGTTTTAAAATGGACTATCATATGCTTACCGTAACTTGAAAGTATTTCGAT
TTCTTGGCTTTATATATCTTGTGGAAAGGACGAAACACCAATTGAACCGGTGCCTAGAGAAGGTGGCGCG
GGGTAAACTGGGAAAGTGATGTCGTGTACTGGCTCCGCCTTTTTCCCGAGGGTGGGGGAGAACCGTATAT
AAGTGCAGTAGTCGCCGTGAACGTTCTTTTTCGCAACGGGTTTGCCGCCAGAACACAGGTAAGTGCCGTG
TGTGGTTCCCGCGGGCCTGGCCTCTTTACGGGTTATGGCCCTTGCGTGCCTTGAATTACTTCCACCTGGC
TGCAGTACGTGATTCTTGATCCCGAGCTTCGGGTTGGAAGTGGGTGGGAGAGTTCGAGGCCTTGCGCTTA
AGGAGCCCCTTCGCCTCGTGCTTGAGTTGAGGCCTGGCCTGGGCGCTGGGGCCGCCGCGTGCGAATCTGG
TGGCACCTTCGCGCCTGTCTCGCTGCTTTCGATAAGTCTCTAGCCATTTAAAATTTTTGATGACCTGCTG
CGACGCTTTTTTTCTGGCAAGATAGTCTTGTAAATGCGGGCCAAGATCTGCACACTGGTATTTCGGTTTT
TGGGGCCGCGGGCGGCGACGGGGCCCGTGCGTCCCAGCGCACATGTTCGGCGAGGCGGGGCCTGCGAGCG
CGGCCACCGAGAATCGGACGGGGGTAGTCTCAAGCTGGCCGGCCTGCTCTGGTGCCTGGCCTCGCGCCGC
CGTGTATCGCCCCGCCCTGGGCGGCAAGGCTGGCCCGGTCGGCACCAGTTGCGTGAGCGGAAAGATGGCC
GCTTCCCGGCCCTGCTGCAGGGAGCTCAAAATGGAGGACGCGGCGCTCGGGAGAGCGGGCGGGTGAGTCA
CCCACACAAAGGAAAAGGGCCTTTCCGTCCTCAGCCGTCGCTTCATGTGACTCCACGGAGTACCGGGCGC
CGTCCAGGCACCTCGATTAGTTCTCGAGCTTTTGGAGTACGTCGTCTTTAGGTTGGGGGGAGGGGTTTTA
TGCGATGGAGTTTCCCCACACTGAGTGGGTGGAGACTGAAGTTAGGCCAGCTTGGCACTTGATGTAATTC
TCCTTGGAATTTGCCCTTTTTGAGTTTGGATCTTGGTTCATTCTCAAGCCTCAGACAGTGGTTCAAAGTT
TTTTTCTTCCATTTCAGGTGTCGTGAGGTGTCGTGAGCGCCATGGACTATAAGGACCACGACGGAGACTA
CAAGGATCATGATATTGATTACAAAGACGATGACGATAAGATGGCCCCAAAGAAGAAGCGGAAGGTCGGT
ATCCACGGAGTCCCAGCAGCCGACAAGAAGTACAGCATCGGCCTGGCCATCGGCACCAACTCTGTGGGCT
GGGCCGTGATCACCGACGAGTACAAGGTGCCCAGCAAGAAATTCAAGGTGCTGGGCAACACCGACCGGCA
CAGCATCAAGAAGAACCTGATCGGAGCCCTGCTGTTCGACAGCGGCGAAACAGCCGAGGCCACCCGGCTG
AAGAGAACCGCCAGAAGAAGATACACCAGACGGAAGAACCGGATCTGCTATCTGCAAGAGATCTTCAGCA
ACGAGATGGCCAAGGTGGACGACAGCTTCTTCCACAGACTGGAAGAGTCCTTCCTGGTGGAAGAGGATAA
GAAGCACGAGCGGCACCCCATCTTCGGCAACATCGTGGACGAGGTGGCCTACCACGAGAAGTACCCCACC
ATCTACCACCTGAGAAAGAAACTGGTGGACAGCACCGACAAGGCCGACCTGCGGCTGATCTATCTGGCCC
TGGCCCACATGATCAAGTTCCGGGGCCACTTCCTGATCGAGGGCGACCTGAACCCCGACAACAGCGACGT
GGACAAGCTGTTCATCCAGCTGGTGCAGACCTACAACCAGCTGTTCGAGGAAAACCCCATCAACGCCAGC
GGCGTGGACGCCAAGGCCATCCTGTCTGCCAGACTGAGCAAGAGCAGACGGCTGGAAAATCTGATCGCCC
AGCTGCCCGGCGAGAAGAAGAATGGCCTGTTCGGCAACCTGATTGCCCTGAGCCTGGGCCTGACCCCCAA
CTTCAAGAGCAACTTCGACCTGGCCGAGGATGCCAAACTGCAGCTGAGCAAGGACACCTACGACGACGAC
CTGGACAACCTGCTGGCCCAGATCGGCGACCAGTACGCCGACCTGTTTCTGGCCGCCAAGAACCTGTCCG
ACGCCATCCTGCTGAGCGACATCCTGAGAGTGAACACCGAGATCACCAAGGCCCCCCTGAGCGCCTCTAT
GATCAAGAGATACGACGAGCACCACCAGGACCTGACCCTGCTGAAAGCTCTCGTGCGGCAGCAGCTGCCT
GAGAAGTACAAAGAGATTTTCTTCGACCAGAGCAAGAACGGCTACGCCGGCTACATTGACGGCGGAGCCA
GCCAGGAAGAGTTCTACAAGTTCATCAAGCCCATCCTGGAAAAGATGGACGGCACCGAGGAACTGCTCGT
GAAGCTGAACAGAGAGGACCTGCTGCGGAAGCAGCGGACCTTCGACAACGGCAGCATCCCCCACCAGATC
CACCTGGGAGAGCTGCACGCCATTCTGCGGCGGCAGGAAGATTTTTACCCATTCCTGAAGGACAACCGGG
AAAAGATCGAGAAGATCCTGACCTTCCGCATCCCCTACTACGTGGGCCCTCTGGCCAGGGGAAACAGCAG
ATTCGCCTGGATGACCAGAAAGAGCGAGGAAACCATCACCCCCTGGAACTTCGAGGAAGTGGTGGACAAG
GGCGCTTCCGCCCAGAGCTTCATCGAGCGGATGACCAACTTCGATAAGAACCTGCCCAACGAGAAGGTGC
TGCCCAAGCACAGCCTGCTGTACGAGTACTTCACCGTGTATAACGAGCTGACCAAAGTGAAATACGTGAC
CGAGGGAATGAGAAAGCCCGCCTTCCTGAGCGGCGAGCAGAAAAAGGCCATCGTGGACCTGCTGTTCAAG
ACCAACCGGAAAGTGACCGTGAAGCAGCTGAAAGAGGACTACTTCAAGAAAATCGAGTGCTTCGACTCCG
TGGAAATCTCCGGCGTGGAAGATCGGTTCAACGCCTCCCTGGGCACATACCACGATCTGCTGAAAATTAT
CAAGGACAAGGACTTCCTGGACAATGAGGAAAACGAGGACATTCTGGAAGATATCGTGCTGACCCTGACA
CTGTTTGAGGACAGAGAGATGATCGAGGAACGGCTGAAAACCTATGCCCACCTGTTCGACGACAAAGTGA
TGAAGCAGCTGAAGCGGCGGAGATACACCGGCTGGGGCAGGCTGAGCCGGAAGCTGATCAACGGCATCCG
GGACAAGCAGTCCGGCAAGACAATCCTGGATTTCCTGAAGTCCGACGGCTTCGCCAACAGAAACTTCATG
CAGCTGATCCACGACGACAGCCTGACCTTTAAAGAGGACATCCAGAAAGCCCAGGTGTCCGGCCAGGGCG
ATAGCCTGCACGAGCACATTGCCAATCTGGCCGGCAGCCCCGCCATTAAGAAGGGCATCCTGCAGACAGT
GAAGGTGGTGGACGAGCTCGTGAAAGTGATGGGCCGGCACAAGCCCGAGAACATCGTGATCGAAATGGCC
AGAGAGAACCAGACCACCCAGAAGGGACAGAAGAACAGCCGCGAGAGAATGAAGCGGATCGAAGAGGGCA
TCAAAGAGCTGGGCAGCCAGATCCTGAAAGAACACCCCGTGGAAAACACCCAGCTGCAGAACGAGAAGCT
GTACCTGTACTACCTGCAGAATGGGCGGGATATGTACGTGGACCAGGAACTGGACATCAACCGGCTGTCC
GACTACGATGTGGACCATATCGTGCCTCAGAGCTTTCTGAAGGACGACTCCATCGACAACAAGGTGCTGA
CCAGAAGCGACAAGAACCGGGGCAAGAGCGACAACGTGCCCTCCGAAGAGGTCGTGAAGAAGATGAAGAA
CTACTGGCGGCAGCTGCTGAACGCCAAGCTGATTACCCAGAGAAAGTTCGACAATCTGACCAAGGCCGAG
AGAGGCGGCCTGAGCGAACTGGATAAGGCCGGCTTCATCAAGAGACAGCTGGTGGAAACCCGGCAGATCA
CAAAGCACGTGGCACAGATCCTGGACTCCCGGATGAACACTAAGTACGACGAGAATGACAAGCTGATCCG
GGAAGTGAAAGTGATCACCCTGAAGTCCAAGCTGGTGTCCGATTTCCGGAAGGATTTCCAGTTTTACAAA
GTGCGCGAGATCAACAACTACCACCACGCCCACGACGCCTACCTGAACGCCGTCGTGGGAACCGCCCTGA
TCAAAAAGTACCCTAAGCTGGAAAGCGAGTTCGTGTACGGCGACTACAAGGTGTACGACGTGCGGAAGAT
GATCGCCAAGAGCGAGCAGGAAATCGGCAAGGCTACCGCCAAGTACTTCTTCTACAGCAACATCATGAAC
TTTTTCAAGACCGAGATTACCCTGGCCAACGGCGAGATCCGGAAGCGGCCTCTGATCGAGACAAACGGCG
AAACCGGGGAGATCGTGTGGGATAAGGGCCGGGATTTTGCCACCGTGCGGAAAGTGCTGAGCATGCCCCA
AGTGAATATCGTGAAAAAGACCGAGGTGCAGACAGGCGGCTTCAGCAAAGAGTCTATCCTGCCCAAGAGG
AACAGCGATAAGCTGATCGCCAGAAAGAAGGACTGGGACCCTAAGAAGTACGGCGGCTTCGACAGCCCCA
CCGTGGCCTATTCTGTGCTGGTGGTGGCCAAAGTGGAAAAGGGCAAGTCCAAGAAACTGAAGAGTGTGAA
AGAGCTGCTGGGGATCACCATCATGGAAAGAAGCAGCTTCGAGAAGAATCCCATCGACTTTCTGGAAGCC
AAGGGCTACAAAGAAGTGAAAAAGGACCTGATCATCAAGCTGCCTAAGTACTCCCTGTTCGAGCTGGAAA
ACGGCCGGAAGAGAATGCTGGCCTCTGCCGGCGAACTGCAGAAGGGAAACGAACTGGCCCTGCCCTCCAA
ATATGTGAACTTCCTGTACCTGGCCAGCCACTATGAGAAGCTGAAGGGCTCCCCCGAGGATAATGAGCAG
AAACAGCTGTTTGTGGAACAGCACAAGCACTACCTGGACGAGATCATCGAGCAGATCAGCGAGTTCTCCA
AGAGAGTGATCCTGGCCGACGCTAATCTGGACAAAGTGCTGTCCGCCTACAACAAGCACCGGGATAAGCC
CATCAGAGAGCAGGCCGAGAATATCATCCACCTGTTTACCCTGACCAATCTGGGAGCCCCTGCCGCCTTC
AAGTACTTTGACACCACCATCGACCGGAAGAGGTACACCAGCACCAAAGAGGTGCTGGACGCCACCCTGA
TCCACCAGAGCATCACCGGCCTGTACGAGACACGGATCGACCTGTCTCAGCTGGGAGGCGACAAAAGGCC
GGCGGCCACGAAAAAGGCCGGCCAGGCAAAAAAGAAAAAGGAATTGGGTGGAGGAGGTACAGGCGGTGGA
GGCTCAGCAGAATACGTACGAGCTCTGTTTGACTTCAATGGGAATGACGAGGAGGATCTCCCCTTTAAGA
AGGGCGATATTCTCCGCATCAGAGATAAGCCCGAAGAACAATGGTGGAATGCCGAGGATAGCGAAGGGAA
AAGGGGCATGATTCTGGTGCCTTATGTGGAGAAATATTCCGGTGACTACAAAGACCATGATGGGGATTAC
AAAGACCACGACATCGACTACAAAGACGACGACGATAAAGAATTCGGATCCGCCGGCGACGAGAACGTGC
GCGTGAGCGAGAAGCTGGACTTCAACACCTTCGAGTTCGAGTTCGAGAACCTGCACTACGCCGCCGGCCG
CTGCCGCACCTACGTGATCTTCGACGTGAAGCCCCAGAGCAAGCGCGGACGCGGCAAGCGCCTGTGGGGC
TACGTGCGCAACAACCCCCTGGAGGACCACGCCGAGATGATCCTGATGAGCAAGATCAACCACCACCTGG
CCGCCAACAACAAGGACAAGTACACCATGACCTGGTACATGAGCTGGAGCCCCTGCGGCAACTGCAGCAG
CGAGCTGGTGCCCTGGCTGAAGATCCTGCTGGAGGAGCAGCAGCACACCCTGACCATGCACTTCAGCCGC
ATCTACAACAAGGACCGCGCCGTGGACCACCGCGGCCTGCGCGACCTGCGCGACCTGCAGCGCGTGGTGA
GCAACTACTTCAAGATGGGCGTGATGCGCGAAACCGAGGTGAAGAAGTGCCTGGCCGAGTACGTGGAGGC
CAGCCGCCGCACCCTGAAGTGGCTGCGCACCACCGCCAGCAACGCCGGCCGCCGCCGCCGCAAGCTGAGC
AGCATCCTGGTGCGCTGCGCCGGCATGCGCGAGAGCGGCATGCCCCTGCACCTGTTCACCGCTAGAGGTA
CCCAATTCATGACCAACCTTTCCGACATCATAGAGAAGGAAACAGGCAAACAGTTGGTCATCCAAGAGTC
GATACTCATGCTTCCTGAAGAAGTTGAGGAGGTCATTGGGAATAAGCCGGAAAGTGACATTCTCGTACAC
ACTGCGTATGATGAGAGCACCGATGAGAACGTGATGCTGCTCACGTCAGATGCCCCAGAGTACAAACCCT
GGGCTCTGGTGATTCAGGACTCTAATGGAGAGAACAAGATCAAGATGCTATCTGGTGGTTCTGGAGGATC
TGGTGGTTCTCAATTCAYTAATCTGTCAGATATTATTGAAAAGGAAACCGGCAAGCAACTGGTTATCCAG
GAATCCATCCTCATGCTCCCAGAGGAGGTGGAAGAAGTCATTGGGAACAAGCCGGAAAGCGATATACTCG
TGCACACCGCCTACGACGAGAGCACCGACGAGAATGTCATGCTTCTGACTAGCGACGCCCCTGAATACAA
GCCTTGGGCTCTGGTCATACAGGATAGCAACGGTGAGAACAAGATTAAGATGCTCTCTGGTGGTTCTCCC
AAGAAGAAGAGGAAAGTCGCTAGCGGCAGTGGAGAGGGCAGAGGAAGTCTGCTAACATGCGGTGACGTCG
AGGAGAATCCTGGCCCAGTGAGCAAGGGCGAGGAGCTGTTCACCGGGGTGGTGCCCATCCTGGTCGAGCT
GGACGGCGACGTAAACGGCCACAAGTTCAGCGTGTCCGGCGAGGGCGAGGGCGATGCCACCTACGGCAAG
CTGACCCTGAAGTTCATCTGCACCACCGGCAAGCTGCCCGTGCCCTGGCCCACCCTCGTGACCACCCTGA
CCTACGGCGTGCAGTGCTTCAGCCGCTACCCCGACCACATGAAGCAGCACGACTTCTTCAAGTCCGCCAT
GCCCGAAGGCTACGTCCAGGAGCGCACCATCTTCTTCAAGGACGACGGCAACTACAAGACCCGCGCCGAG
GTGAAGTTCGAGGGCGACACCCTGGTGAACCGCATCGAGCTGAAGGGCATCGACTTCAAGGAGGACGGCA
ACATCCTGGGGCACAAGCTGGAGTACAACTACAACAGCCACAACGTCTATATCATGGCCGACAAGCAGAA
GAACGGCATCAAGGTGAACTTCAAGATCCGCCACAACATCGAGGACGGCAGCGTGCAGCTCGCCGACCAC
TACCAGCAGAACACCCCCATCGGCGACGGCCCCGTGCTGCTGCCCGACAACCACTACCTGAGCACCCAGT
CCGCCCTGAGCAAAGACCCCAACGAGAAGCGCGATCACATGGTCCTGCTGGAGTTCGTGACCGCCGCCGG
GATCACTCTCGGCATGGACGAGCTGTACAAGGCAATCTAACTAGAGCTCGCTGATCAGCCTCGACTGTGC
CTTCTAGTTGCCAGCCATCTGTTGTTTGCCCCTCCCCCGTGCCTTCCTTGACCCTGGAAGGTGCCACTCC
CACTGTCCTTTCCTAATAAAATGAGGAAATTGCATCGCATTGTCTGAGTAGGTGTCATTCTATTCTGGGG
GGTGGGGTGGGGCAGGACAGCAAGGGGGAGGATTGGGAAGAGAATAGCAGGCATGCTGGGGAGCGGCCGC
AGGAACCCCTAGTGATGGAGTTGGCCACTCCCTCTCTGCGCGCTCGCTCGCTCACTGAGGCCGGGCGACC
AAAGGTCGCCCGACGCCCGGGCTTTGCCCGGGCGGCCTCAGTGAGCGAGCGAGCGCGCAGCTGCCTGCAG
GGGCGCCTGATGCGGTATTTTCTCCTTACGCATCTGTGCGGTATTTCACACCGCATA
[142 nt withheld, positions 8388-8529]
C
[141 nt withheld, positions 8531-8671]
CCTTTGACGTTGGAGTCCACGTTCTTT
[37 nt withheld, positions 8699-8735]
ACCCTATCTCGGGCTATTCTTTTGATTTATAAGGGATTTTGCCGATTTCGGCCTATTGGTTAAAAAATGA
GCTGATTTAACAAAAATTTAACGCGAATTTTAACAAAATATTAACGTTTACAATTTTATGGTGCACTCTC
AGTACAATCTGCTCTGATGCCGCATAGTTAAGCCAGCCCCGACACCCGCCAACACCCGCTGACGCGCCCT
GACGGGCTTGTCTGCTCCCGGCATCCGCTTACAGACAAGCTGTGACCGTCTCCGGGAGCTGCATGTGTCA
GAGGTTTTCACCGTCATCACCGAAACGCGCGAGACGAAAGGGCCTCGTGATACGCCTATTTTTATAGGTT
AATGTCATGATAATAATGGTTTCTTAGACGTCAGGTGGCACTTTTCGGGGAAATGTGCGCGGAACCCCTA
TTTGTTTATTTTTCTAAATACATTCAAATATGTATCCGCTCATGAGACAATAACCCTGATAAATGCTTCA
ATAATATTGAAAAAGGAAGAGTATGAGTATTCAACATTTCCGTGTCGCCCTTATTCCCTTTTTTGCGGCA
TTTTGCCTTCCTGTTTTTGCTCACCCAGAAACGCTGGTGAAAGTAAAAGATGCTGAAGATCAGTTGGGTG
CACGAGTGGGTTACATCGAACTGGATCTCAACAGCGGTAAGATCCTTGAGAGTTTTCGCCCCGAAGAACG
TTTTCCAATGATGAGCACTTTTAAAGTTCTGCTATGTGGCGCGGTATTATCCCGTATTGACGCCGGGCAA
GAGCAACTCGGTCGCCGCATACACTATTCTCAGAATGACTTGGTTGAGTACTCACCAGTCACAGAAAAGC
ATCTTACGGATGGCATGACAGTAAGAGAATTATGCAGTGCTGCCATAACCATGAGTGATAACACTGCGGC
CAACTTACTTCTGACAACGATCGGAGGACCGAAGGAGCTAACCGCTTTTTTGCACAACATGGGGGATCAT
GTAACTCGCCTTGATCGTTGGGAACCGGAGCTGAATGAAGCCATACCAAACGACGAGCGTGACACCACGA
TGCCTGTAGCAATGGCAACAACGTTGCGCAAACTATTAACTGGCGAACTACTTACTCTAGCTTCCCGGCA
ACAATTAATAGACTGGATGGAGGCGGATAAAGTTGCAGGACCACTTCTGCGCTCGGCCCTTCCGGCTGGC
TGGTTTATTGCTGATAAATCTGGAGCCGGTGAGCGTGGAAGCCGCGGTATCATTGCAGCACTGGGGCCAG
ATGGTAAGCCCTCCCGTATCGTAGTTATCTACACGACGGGGAGTCAGGCAACTATGGATGAACGAAATAG
ACAGATCGCTGAGATAGGTGCCTCACTGATTAAGCATTGGTAACTGTCAGACCAAGTTTACTCATATATA
CTTTAGATTGATTTAAAACTTCATTTTTAATTTAAAAGGATCTAGGTGAAGATCCTTTTTGATAATCTCA
TGACCAAAATCCCTTAACGTGAGTTTTCGTTCCACTGAGCGTCAGACCCCGTAGAAAAGATCAAAGGATC
TTCTTGAGATCCTTTTTTTCTGCGCGTAATCTGCTGCTTGCAAACAAAAAAACCACCGCTACCAGCGGTG
GTTTGTTTGCCGGATCAAGAGCTACCAACTCTTTTTCCGAAGGTAACTGGCTTCAGCAGAGCGCAGATAC
CAAATACTGTCCTTCTAGTGTAGCCGTAGTTAGGCCACCACTTCAAGAACTCTGTAGCACCGCCTACATA
CCTCGCTCTGCTAATCCTGTTACCAGTGGCTGCTGCCAGTGGCGATAAGTCGTGTCTTACCGGGTTGGAC
TCAAGACGATAGTTACCGGATAAGGCGCAGCGGTCGGGCTGAACGGGGGGTTCGTGCACACAGCCCAGCT
TGGAGCGAACGACCTACACCGAACTGAGATACCTACAGCGTGAGCTATGAGAAAGCGCCACGCTTCCCGA
AGGGAGAAAGGCGGACAGGTATCCGGTAAGCGGCAGGGTCGGAACAGGAGAGCGCACGAGGGAGCTTCCA
GGGGGAAACGCCTGGTATCTTTATAGTCCTGTCGGGTTTCGCCACCTCTGACTTGAGCGTCGATTTTTGT
GATGCTCGTCAGGGGGGCGGAGCCTATGGAAAAACGCCAGCAACGCGGCCTTTTTACGGTTCCTGGCCTT
TTGCTGGCCTTTTGCTCACATGT
