Features (pLannotate 1.2.2; 19 found; start..end, strand, type, name):
      1..241     +  promoter       U6 promoter: RNA polymerase III promoter for human U6 snRNA
    249..408     +  promoter       EF-1α core promoter (fragment): core promoter for human elongation factor EF-1α
    409..517     +  intron         EF-1α intron A (fragment): intron upstream of the start codon of human EF-1α
   1143..1346    +  intron         EF-1α intron A: truncated intron upstream of the start codon of human EF-1α
   1491..3206    +  CDS            Cas9(N): N-terminal portion of Streptococcus pyogenes Cas9 (Zetsche et al., 2015)
   3093..5591    +  CDS            Cas9(C): C-terminal portion of Streptococcus pyogenes Cas9 (Zetsche et al., 2015)
   5592..5639    +  CDS            nucleoplasmin NLS: bipartite nuclear localization signal from nucleoplasmin
   5676..5846    +  CDS            CRK (fragment): CRK_HUMAN - Experimental evidence at protein level: Swiss-Prot protein existence level 1. [Isoform Crk-II]: Regulates cell adhesion, spreading and migration (PubMed:31311869). Mediates attachment-induced MAPK8 activation, membrane ruffling and cell motility in a Rac-dependent manner. Involved in phagocytosis of apoptotic cells and cell motility via its interaction with DOCK1 and DOCK4 (PubMed:19004829). May regulate the EFNA5-EPHA3 signaling (By similarity). From Homo sapiens (Human).
   6588..6839    +  CDS            UGI: UNGI_BPPB2 - Experimental evidence at protein level: Swiss-Prot protein existence level 1. This protein binds specifically and reversibly to the host uracil-DNA glycosylase, preventing removal of uracil residues from PBS2 DNA by the host uracil-excision repair system. From Bacillus phage PBS2 (Bacteriophage PBS2).
   7227..7940    +  CDS            EGFP: EGFP is a basic (constitutively fluorescent) green fluorescent protein published in 1996, derived from Aequorea victoria. It is reported to be a rapidly-maturing weak dimer with moderate acid sensitivity.
   7975..8086    +  polyA_signal   bGH poly(A) signal: bovine growth hormone polyadenylation signal
   8191..8331    +  repeat_region  AAV2 ITR: inverted terminal repeat of adeno-associated virus serotype 2 inverted
   8336..8387    -  misc_feature   bom (fragment): basis of mobility region from pBR322
   8406..8861    +  rep_origin     f1 ori (sequence partly withheld): f1 bacteriophage origin of replication; arrow indicates direction of (+) strand synthesis
   8862..8911    -  misc_feature   bom (fragment): basis of mobility region from pBR322
   9013..9048    -  CDS            rop (fragment): Rop protein, which maintains plasmids at low copy number; rop
   9143..9247    +  promoter       AmpR promoter: bla
   9248..10108   +  CDS            AmpR: β-lactamase; bla; confers resistance to ampicillin, carbenicillin, and related antibiotics
  10279..10867   +  rep_origin     ori: high-copy-number ColE1/pMB1/pBR322/pUC origin of replication
>Addgene plasmid #135041 | C-13-BE | addgene full sequence | sequence record 271793 | Addgene NGS Result
GAGGGCCTATTTCCCATGATTCCTTCATATTTGCATATACGATACAAGGCTGTTAGAGAGATAATTGGAA
TTAATTTGACTGTAAACACAAAGATATTAGTACAAAATACGTGACGTAGAAAGTAATAATTTCTTGGGTA
GTTTGCAGTTTTAAAATTATGTTTTAAAATGGACTATCATATGCTTACCGTAACTTGAAAGTATTTCGAT
TTCTTGGCTTTATATATCTTGTGGAAAGGACGAAACACCAATTGAACCGGTGCCTAGAGAAGGTGGCGCG
GGGTAAACTGGGAAAGTGATGTCGTGTACTGGCTCCGCCTTTTTCCCGAGGGTGGGGGAGAACCGTATAT
AAGTGCAGTAGTCGCCGTGAACGTTCTTTTTCGCAACGGGTTTGCCGCCAGAACACAGGTAAGTGCCGTG
TGTGGTTCCCGCGGGCCTGGCCTCTTTACGGGTTATGGCCCTTGCGTGCCTTGAATTACTTCCACTGGCT
GCAGTACGTGATTCTTGATCCCGAGCTTCGGGTTGGAAGTGGGTGGGAGAGTTCGAGGCCTTGCGCTTAA
GGAGCCCCTTCGCCTCGTGCTTGAGTTGAGGCCTGGCCTGGGCGCTGGGGCCGCCGCGTGCGAATCTGGT
GGCACCTTCGCGCCTGTCTCGCTGCTTTCGATAAGTCTCTAGCCATTTAAAATTTTTGATGACCTGCTGC
GACGCTTTTTTTCTGGCAAGATAGTCTTGTAAATGCGGGCCAAGATCTGCACACTGGTATTTCGGTTTTT
GGGGCCGCGGGCGGCGACGGGGCCCGTGCGTCCCAGCGCACATGTTCGGCGAGGCGGGGCCTGCGAGCGC
GGCCACCGAGAATCGGACGGGGGTAGTCTCAAGCTGGCCGGCCTGCTCTGGTGCCTGGCCTCGCGCCGCC
GTGTATCGCCCCGCCCTGGGCGGCAAGGCTGGCCCGGTCGGCACCAGTTGCGTGAGCGGAAAGATGGCCG
CTTCCCGGCCCTGCTGCAGGGAGCTCAAAATGGAGGACGCGGCGCTCGGGAGAGCGGGCGGGTGAGTCAC
CCACACAAAGGAAAAGGGCCTTTCCGTCCTCAGCCGTCGCTTCATGTGACTCCACGGAGTACCGGGCGCC
GTCCAGGCACCTCGATTAGTTCTCGAGCTTTTGGAGTACGTCGTCTTTAGGTTGGGGGGAGGGGTTTTAT
GCGATGGAGTTTCCCCACACTGAGTGGGTGGAGACTGAAGTTAGGCCAGCTTGGCACTTGATGTAATTCT
CCTTGGAATTTGCCCTTTTTGAGTTTGGATCTTGGTTCATTCTCAAGCCTCAGACAGTGGTTCAAAGTTT
TTTTCTTCCATTTCAGGTGTCGTGAGGTGTCGTGAGCGCCATGGACTATAAGGACCACGACGGAGACTAC
AAGGATCATGATATTGATTACAAAGACGATGACGATAAGATGGCCCCAAAGAAGAAGCGGAAGGTCGGTA
TCCACGGAGTCCCAGCAGCCGACAAGAAGTACAGCATCGGCCTGGCCATCGGCACCAACTCTGTGGGCTG
GGCCGTGATCACCGACGAGTACAAGGTGCCCAGCAAGAAATTCAAGGTGCTGGGCAACACCGACCGGCAC
AGCATCAAGAAGAACCTGATCGGAGCCCTGCTGTTCGACAGCGGCGAAACAGCCGAGGCCACCCGGCTGA
AGAGAACCGCCAGAAGAAGATACACCAGACGGAAGAACCGGATCTGCTATCTGCAAGAGATCTTCAGCAA
CGAGATGGCCAAGGTGGACGACAGCTTCTTCCACAGACTGGAAGAGTCCTTCCTGGTGGAAGAGGATAAG
AAGCACGAGCGGCACCCCATCTTCGGCAACATCGTGGACGAGGTGGCCTACCACGAGAAGTACCCCACCA
TCTACCACCTGAGAAAGAAACTGGTGGACAGCACCGACAAGGCCGACCTGCGGCTGATCTATCTGGCCCT
GGCCCACATGATCAAGTTCCGGGGCCACTTCCTGATCGAGGGCGACCTGAACCCCGACAACAGCGACGTG
GACAAGCTGTTCATCCAGCTGGTGCAGACCTACAACCAGCTGTTCGAGGAAAACCCCATCAACGCCAGCG
GCGTGGACGCCAAGGCCATCCTGTCTGCCAGACTGAGCAAGAGCAGACGGCTGGAAAATCTGATCGCCCA
GCTGCCCGGCGAGAAGAAGAATGGCCTGTTCGGCAACCTGATTGCCCTGAGCCTGGGCCTGACCCCCAAC
TTCAAGAGCAACTTCGACCTGGCCGAGGATGCCAAACTGCAGCTGAGCAAGGACACCTACGACGACGACC
TGGACAACCTGCTGGCCCAGATCGGCGACCAGTACGCCGACCTGTTTCTGGCCGCCAAGAACCTGTCCGA
CGCCATCCTGCTGAGCGACATCCTGAGAGTGAACACCGAGATCACCAAGGCCCCCCTGAGCGCCTCTATG
ATCAAGAGATACGACGAGCACCACCAGGACCTGACCCTGCTGAAAGCTCTCGTGCGGCAGCAGCTGCCTG
AGAAGTACAAAGAGATTTTCTTCGACCAGAGCAAGAACGGCTACGCCGGCTACATTGACGGCGGAGCCAG
CCAGGAAGAGTTCTACAAGTTCATCAAGCCCATCCTGGAAAAGATGGACGGCACCGAGGAACTGCTCGTG
AAGCTGAACAGAGAGGACCTGCTGCGGAAGCAGCGGACCTTCGACAACGGCAGCATCCCCCACCAGATCC
ACCTGGGAGAGCTGCACGCCATTCTGCGGCGGCAGGAAGATTTTTACCCATTCCTGAAGGACAACCGGGA
AAAGATCGAGAAGATCCTGACCTTCCGCATCCCCTACTACGTGGGCCCTCTGGCCAGGGGAAACAGCAGA
TTCGCCTGGATGACCAGAAAGAGCGAGGAAACCATCACCCCCTGGAACTTCGAGGAAGTGGTGGACAAGG
GCGCTTCCGCCCAGAGCTTCATCGAGCGGATGACCAACTTCGATAAGAACCTGCCCAACGAGAAGGTGCT
GCCCAAGCACAGCCTGCTGTACGAGTACTTCACCGTGTATAACGAGCTGACCAAAGTGAAATACGTGACC
GAGGGAATGAGAAAGCCCGCCTTCCTGAGCGGCGAGCAGAAAAAGGCCATCGTGGACCTGCTGTTCAAGA
CCAACCGGAAAGTGACCGTGAAGCAGCTGAAAGAGGACTACTTCAAGAAAATCGAGTGCTTCGACTCCGT
GGAAATCTCCGGCGTGGAAGATCGGTTCAACGCCTCCCTGGGCACATACCACGATCTGCTGAAAATTATC
AAGGACAAGGACTTCCTGGACAATGAGGAAAACGAGGACATTCTGGAAGATATCGTGCTGACCCTGACAC
TGTTTGAGGACAGAGAGATGATCGAGGAACGGCTGAAAACCTATGCCCACCTGTTCGACGACAAAGTGAT
GAAGCAGCTGAAGCGGCGGAGATACACCGGCTGGGGCAGGCTGAGCCGGAAGCTGATCAACGGCATCCGG
GACAAGCAGTCCGGCAAGACAATCCTGGATTTCCTGAAGTCCGACGGCTTCGCCAACAGAAACTTCATGC
AGCTGATCCACGACGACAGCCTGACCTTTAAAGAGGACATCCAGAAAGCCCAGGTGTCCGGCCAGGGCGA
TAGCCTGCACGAGCACATTGCCAATCTGGCCGGCAGCCCCGCCATTAAGAAGGGCATCCTGCAGACAGTG
AAGGTGGTGGACGAGCTCGTGAAAGTGATGGGCCGGCACAAGCCCGAGAACATCGTGATCGAAATGGCCA
GAGAGAACCAGACCACCCAGAAGGGACAGAAGAACAGCCGCGAGAGAATGAAGCGGATCGAAGAGGGCAT
CAAAGAGCTGGGCAGCCAGATCCTGAAAGAACACCCCGTGGAAAACACCCAGCTGCAGAACGAGAAGCTG
TACCTGTACTACCTGCAGAATGGGCGGGATATGTACGTGGACCAGGAACTGGACATCAACCGGCTGTCCG
ACTACGATGTGGACCATATCGTGCCTCAGAGCTTTCTGAAGGACGACTCCATCGACAACAAGGTGCTGAC
CAGAAGCGACAAGAACCGGGGCAAGAGCGACAACGTGCCCTCCGAAGAGGTCGTGAAGAAGATGAAGAAC
TACTGGCGGCAGCTGCTGAACGCCAAGCTGATTACCCAGAGAAAGTTCGACAATCTGACCAAGGCCGAGA
GAGGCGGCCTGAGCGAACTGGATAAGGCCGGCTTCATCAAGAGACAGCTGGTGGAAACCCGGCAGATCAC
AAAGCACGTGGCACAGATCCTGGACTCCCGGATGAACACTAAGTACGACGAGAATGACAAGCTGATCCGG
GAAGTGAAAGTGATCACCCTGAAGTCCAAGCTGGTGTCCGATTTCCGGAAGGATTTCCAGTTTTACAAAG
TGCGCGAGATCAACAACTACCACCACGCCCACGACGCCTACCTGAACGCCGTCGTGGGAACCGCCCTGAT
CAAAAAGTACCCTAAGCTGGAAAGCGAGTTCGTGTACGGCGACTACAAGGTGTACGACGTGCGGAAGATG
ATCGCCAAGAGCGAGCAGGAAATCGGCAAGGCTACCGCCAAGTACTTCTTCTACAGCAACATCATGAACT
TTTTCAAGACCGAGATTACCCTGGCCAACGGCGAGATCCGGAAGCGGCCTCTGATCGAGACAAACGGCGA
AACCGGGGAGATCGTGTGGGATAAGGGCCGGGATTTTGCCACCGTGCGGAAAGTGCTGAGCATGCCCCAA
GTGAATATCGTGAAAAAGACCGAGGTGCAGACAGGCGGCTTCAGCAAAGAGTCTATCCTGCCCAAGAGGA
ACAGCGATAAGCTGATCGCCAGAAAGAAGGACTGGGACCCTAAGAAGTACGGCGGCTTCGACAGCCCCAC
CGTGGCCTATTCTGTGCTGGTGGTGGCCAAAGTGGAAAAGGGCAAGTCCAAGAAACTGAAGAGTGTGAAA
GAGCTGCTGGGGATCACCATCATGGAAAGAAGCAGCTTCGAGAAGAATCCCATCGACTTTCTGGAAGCCA
AGGGCTACAAAGAAGTGAAAAAGGACCTGATCATCAAGCTGCCTAAGTACTCCCTGTTCGAGCTGGAAAA
CGGCCGGAAGAGAATGCTGGCCTCTGCCGGCGAACTGCAGAAGGGAAACGAACTGGCCCTGCCCTCCAAA
TATGTGAACTTCCTGTACCTGGCCAGCCACTATGAGAAGCTGAAGGGCTCCCCCGAGGATAATGAGCAGA
AACAGCTGTTTGTGGAACAGCACAAGCACTACCTGGACGAGATCATCGAGCAGATCAGCGAGTTCTCCAA
GAGAGTGATCCTGGCCGACGCTAATCTGGACAAAGTGCTGTCCGCCTACAACAAGCACCGGGATAAGCCC
ATCAGAGAGCAGGCCGAGAATATCATCCACCTGTTTACCCTGACCAATCTGGGAGCCCCTGCCGCCTTCA
AGTACTTTGACACCACCATCGACCGGAAGAGGTACACCAGCACCAAAGAGGTGCTGGACGCCACCCTGAT
CCACCAGAGCATCACCGGCCTGTACGAGACACGGATCGACCTGTCTCAGCTGGGAGGCGACAAAAGGCCG
GCGGCCACGAAAAAGGCCGGCCAGGCAAAAAAGAAAAAGGAATTGGGTGGAGGAGGTACAGGCGGTGGAG
GCTCAGCAGAATACGTACGAGCTCTGTTTGACTTCAATGGGAATGACGAGGAGGATCTCCCCTTTAAGAA
GGGCGATATTCTCCGCATCAGAGATAAGCCCGAAGAACAATGGTGGAATGCCGAGGATAGCGAAGGGAAA
AGGGGCATGATTCTGGTGCCTTATGTGGAGAAATATTCCGGTGACTACAAAGACCATGATGGGGATTACA
AAGACCACGACATCGACTACAAAGACGACGACGATAAAGAATTCGGATCCGCCGGCGACGAGAACGTGCG
CGTGAGCGAGAAGCTGGACTTCAACACCTTCGAGTTCGAGTTCGAGAACCTGCACTACGCCGCCGGCCGC
TGCCGCACCTACGTGATCTTCGACGTGAAGCCCCAGAGCAAGCGCGGACGCGGCAAGCGCCTGTGGGGCT
ACGTGCGCAACAACCCCCTGGAGGACCACGCCGAGATGATCCTGATGAGCAAGATCAACCACCACCTGGC
CGCCAACAACAAGGACAAGTACACCATGACCTGGTACATGAGCTGGAGCCCCTGCGGCAACTGCAGCAGC
GAGCTGGTGCCCTGGCTGAAGATCCTGCTGGAGGAGCAGCAGCACACCCTGACCATGCACTTCAGCCGCA
TCTACAACAAGGACCGCGCCGTGGACCACCGCGGCCTGCGCGACCTGCGCGACCTGCAGCGCGTGGTGAG
CAACTACTTCAAGATGGGCGTGATGCGCGAAACCGAGGTGAAGAAGTGCCTGGCCGAGTACGTGGAGGCC
AGCCGCCGCACCCTGAAGTGGCTGCGCACCACCGCCAGCAACGCCGGCCGCCGCCGCCGCAAGCTGAGCA
GCATCCTGGTGCGCTGCGCCGGCATGCGCGAGAGCGGCATGCCCCTGCACCTGTTCACCGCTAGAGGTAC
CCAATTCATGACCAACCTTTCCGACATCATAGAGAAGGAAACAGGCAAACAGTTGGTCATCCAAGAGTCG
ATACTCATGCTTCCTGAAGAAGTTGAGGAGGTCATTGGGAATAAGCCGGAAAGTGACATTCTCGTACACA
CTGCGTATGATGAGAGCACCGATGAGAACGTGATGCTGCTCACGTCAGATGCCCCAGAGTACAAACCCTG
GGCTCTGGTGATTCAGGACTCTAATGGAGAGAACAAGATCAAGATGCTATCTGGTGGTTCTGGAGGATCT
GGTGGTTCTCAATTCACTAATCTGTCAGATATTATTGAAAAGGAAACCGGCAAGCAACTGGTTATCCAGG
AATCCATCCTCATGCTCCCAGAGGAGGTGGAAGAAGTCATTGGGAACAAGCCGGAAAGCGATATACTCGT
GCACACCGCCTACGACGAGAGCACCGACGAGAATGTCATGCTTCTGACTAGCGACGCCCCTGAATACAAG
CCTTGGGCTCTGGTCATACAGGATAGCAACGGTGAGAACAAGATTAAGATGCTCTCTGGTGGTTCTCCCA
AGAAGAAGAGGAAAGTCGCTAGCGGCAGTGGAGAGGGCAGAGGAAGTCTGCTAACATGCGGTGACGTCGA
GGAGAATCCTGGCCCAGTGAGCAAGGGCGAGGAGCTGTTCACCGGGGTGGTGCCCATCCTGGTCGAGCTG
GACGGCGACGTAAACGGCCACAAGTTCAGCGTGTCCGGCGAGGGCGAGGGCGATGCCACCTACGGCAAGC
TGACCCTGAAGTTCATCTGCACCACCGGCAAGCTGCCCGTGCCCTGGCCCACCCTCGTGACCACCCTGAC
CTACGGCGTGCAGTGCTTCAGCCGCTACCCCGACCACATGAAGCAGCACGACTTCTTCAAGTCCGCCATG
CCCGAAGGCTACGTCCAGGAGCGCACCATCTTCTTCAAGGACGACGGCAACTACAAGACCCGCGCCGAGG
TGAAGTTCGAGGGCGACACCCTGGTGAACCGCATCGAGCTGAAGGGCATCGACTTCAAGGAGGACGGCAA
CATCCTGGGGCACAAGCTGGAGTACAACTACAACAGCCACAACGTCTATATCATGGCCGACAAGCAGAAG
AACGGCATCAAGGTGAACTTCAAGATCCGCCACAACATCGAGGACGGCAGCGTGCAGCTCGCCGACCACT
ACCAGCAGAACACCCCCATCGGCGACGGCCCCGTGCTGCTGCCCGACAACCACTACCTGAGCACCCAGTC
CGCCCTGAGCAAAGACCCCAACGAGAAGCGCGATCACATGGTCCTGCTGGAGTTCGTGACCGCCGCCGGG
ATCACTCTCGGCATGGACGAGCTGTACAAGGCAATTCTAACTAGAGCTCGCTGATCAGCCTCGACTGTGC
CTTCTAGTTGCCAGCCATCTGTTGTTTGCCCCTCCCCCGTGCCTTCCTTGACCCTGGAAGGTGCCACTCC
CACTGTCCTTTCCTAATAAAATGAGGAAATTGCATCGCATTGTCTGAGTAGGTGTCATTCTATTCTGGGG
GGTGGGGTGGGGCAGGACAGCAAGGGGGAGGATTGGGAAGAGAATAGCAGGCATGCTGGGGAGCGGCCGC
AGGAACCCCTAGTGATGGAGTTGGCCACTCCCTCTCTGCGCGCTCGCTCGCTCACTGAGGCCGGGCGACC
AAAGGTCGCCCGACGCCCGGGCTTTGCCCGGGCGGCCTCAGTGAGCGAGCGAGCGCGCAGCTGCCTGCAG
GGGCGCCTGATGCGGTATTTTCTCCTTACGCATCTGTGCGGTATTTCACACCGCATA
[95 nt withheld, positions 8388-8482]
T
[46 nt withheld, positions 8484-8529]
C
[141 nt withheld, positions 8531-8671]
CCTTTGACGTTGGAGTCCACGTTCTTT
[37 nt withheld, positions 8699-8735]
ACTCTATCTCGGGCTATTCTTTTGATTTATAAGGGATTTTGCCGATTTCGGTCTATTGGTTAAAAAATGA
GCTGATTTAACAAAAATTTAACGCGAATTTTAACAAAATATTAACGTTTACAATTTTATGGTGCACTCTC
AGTACAATCTGCTCTGATGCCGCATAGTTAAGCCAGCCCCGACACCCGCCAACACCCGCTGACGCGCCCT
GACGGGCTTGTCTGCTCCCGGCATCCGCTTACAGACAAGCTGTGACCGTCTCCGGGAGCTGCATGTGTCA
GAGGTTTTCACCGTCATCACCGAAACGCGCGAGACGAAAGGGCCTCGTGATACGCCTATTTTTATAGGTT
AATGTCATGATAATAATGGTTTCTTAGACGTCAGGTGGCACTTTTCGGGGAAATGTGCGCGGAACCCCTA
TTTGTTTATTTTTCTAAATACATTCAAATATGTATCCGCTCATGAGACAATAACCCTGATAAATGCTTCA
ATAATATTGAAAAAGGAAGAGTATGAGTATTCAACATTTCCGTGTCGCCCTTATTCCCTTTTTTGCGGCA
TTTTGCCTTCCTGTTTTTGCTCACCCAGAAACGCTGGTGAAAGTAAAAGATGCTGAAGATCAGTTGGGTG
CACGAGTGGGTTACATCGAACTGGATCTCAACAGCGGTAAGATCCTTGAGAGTTTTCGCCCCGAAGAACG
TTTTCCAATGATGAGCACTTTTAAAGTTCTGCTATGTGGCGCGGTATTATCCCGTATTGACGCCGGGCAA
GAGCAACTCGGTCGCCGCATACACTATTCTCAGAATGACTTGGTTGAGTACTCACCAGTCACAGAAAAGC
ATCTTACGGATGGCATGACAGTAAGAGAATTATGCAGTGCTGCCATAACCATGAGTGATAACACTGCGGC
CAACTTACTTCTGACAACGATCGGAGGACCGAAGGAGCTAACCGCTTTTTTGCACAACATGGGGGATCAT
GTAACTCGCCTTGATCGTTGGGAACCGGAGCTGAATGAAGCCATACCAAACGACGAGCGTGACACCACGA
TGCCTGTAGCAATGGCAACAACGTTGCGCAAACTATTAACTGGCGAACTACTTACTCTAGCTTCCCGGCA
ACAATTAATAGACTGGATGGAGGCGGATAAAGTTGCAGGACCACTTCTGCGCTCGGCCCTTCCGGCTGGC
TGGTTTATTGCTGATAAATCTGGAGCCGGTGAGCGTGGAAGCCGCGGTATCATTGCAGCACTGGGGCCAG
ATGGTAAGCCCTCCCGTATCGTAGTTATCTACACGACGGGGAGTCAGGCAACTATGGATGAACGAAATAG
ACAGATCGCTGAGATAGGTGCCTCACTGATTAAGCATTGGTAACTGTCAGACCAAGTTTACTCATATATA
CTTTAGATTGATTTAAAACTTCATTTTTAATTTAAAAGGATCTAGGTGAAGATCCTTTTTGATAATCTCA
TGACCAAAATCCCTTAACGTGAGTTTTCGTTCCACTGAGCGTCAGACCCCGTAGAAAAGATCAAAGGATC
TTCTTGAGATCCTTTTTTTCTGCGCGTAATCTGCTGCTTGCAAACAAAAAAACCACCGCTACCAGCGGTG
GTTTGTTTGCCGGATCAAGAGCTACCAACTCTTTTTCCGAAGGTAACTGGCTTCAGCAGAGCGCAGATAC
CAAATACTGTTCTTCTAGTGTAGCCGTAGTTAGGCCACCACTTCAAGAACTCTGTAGCACCGCCTACATA
CCTCGCTCTGCTAATCCTGTTACCAGTGGCTGCTGCCAGTGGCGATAAGTCGTGTCTTACCGGGTTGGAC
TCAAGACGATAGTTACCGGATAAGGCGCAGCGGTCGGGCTGAACGGGGGGTTCGTGCACACAGCCCAGCT
TGGAGCGAACGACCTACACCGAACTGAGATACCTACAGCGTGAGCTATGAGAAAGCGCCACGCTTCCCGA
AGGGAGAAAGGCGGACAGGTATCCGGTAAGCGGCAGGGTCGGAACAGGAGAGCGCACGAGGGAGCTTCCA
GGGGGAAACGCCTGGTATCTTTATAGTCCTGTCGGGTTTCGCCACCTCTGACTTGAGCGTCGATTTTTGT
GATGCTCGTCAGGGGGGCGGAGCCTATGGAAAAACGCCAGCAACGCGGCCTTTTTACGGTTCCTGGCCTT
TTGCTGGCCTTTTGCTCACATGT
